Addgene plasmid #247860: SLX4-SFB-D556-637
Purpose: Mammalian expression construct for C-terminal S protein-Flag-Streptavidin binding peptide (SFB)-tagged SLX4 D556-637
Depositing lab: Junjie Chen & Huimin Zhang. Depositing organization: University of Texas MD Anderson Cancer Center. Publication: SLX4IP acts with SLX4 and XPF-ERCC1 to promote interstrand crosslink repair. Zhang H, Chen Z, Ye Y, Ye Z, Cao D, Xiong Y, Srivastava M, Feng X, Tang M, Wang C, Tainer JA, Chen J. Nucleic Acids Res. 2019 Nov 4;47(19):10181-10201. doi: 10.1093/nar/gkz769. PubMed 31495888.
Backbone
  Vector backbone: pMH-SFB-C
  Vector type: Mammalian Expression
Growth in bacteria
  Bacterial resistance: Ampicillin, 100 μg/mL
  Growth temperature: 37°C
  Growth strain: DH5alpha
  Copy number: High Copy
Gene/Insert
  Gene/Insert name: SLX4
  Species: H. sapiens (human)
  Mutation: deletion of amino acid 556-637
  Entrez Gene: SLX4 (a.k.a. BTBD12, FANCP, MUS312)
  Tag / fusion protein: S protein-Flag-Streptavidin binding peptide (SFB) (C terminal on backbone)
  Cloning method: Gateway Cloning
Terms and licenses: Academic/Nonprofit Terms; Industry Terms: Not Available to Industry
How to cite: SLX4-SFB-D556-637 was a gift from Junjie Chen & Huimin Zhang (Addgene plasmid # 247860 ; http://n2t.net/addgene:247860 ; RRID:Addgene_247860)
