[The description below was written by a language model from this plasmid's Addgene catalogue record and pLannotate feature annotations shown in this document.]
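Description:
SLX4-SFB-D556-637 is a mammalian expression plasmid built on the pMH-SFB-C backbone that encodes human SLX4 (also known as BTBD12 or FANCP) lacking amino acids 556–637, fused at its C terminus to the SFB triple tag. The 12.3 kb sequence is propagated in E. coli through a high-copy ColE1/pUC-type origin with ampicillin selection (AmpR, β-lactamase). The insert was introduced by Gateway recombination, so the SLX4 coding sequence is flanked by attB1 and attB2 sites. Upstream lie the CMV immediate-early enhancer and promoter, a fragment of the CMV intron and an SP6 promoter. Downstream of attB2, the annotated S-tag, FLAG epitope (detected as a partial 3xFLAG match) and streptavidin-binding peptide make up the SFB tag.

The feature table also shows an SV40 early promoter driving puromycin N-acetyltransferase, which allows puromycin selection of transfected mammalian cells. Several retroviral remnants appear in the backbone: MoMLV LTRs, a ΔU3 LTR fragment, an MESV packaging signal fragment and a truncated gag. The catalogue entry describes the vector only as a mammalian expression plasmid, not as a retroviral one. A region between the SBP and the SV40 promoter is annotated as an mVenus N-terminal fragment (VN155), and a short IgH signal-sequence fragment sits near attB1. The record does not explain either of these hits, so their role, if any, is unclear.

The SFB tag supports tandem affinity purification on streptavidin and S-protein resins, as well as FLAG-based detection. The associated work concerns SLX4, SLX4IP and XPF-ERCC1 in interstrand crosslink repair, so this deletion mutant is presumably one of a series used to map interaction regions within SLX4. The record does not state what the deleted segment binds.
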