Features (pLannotate 1.2.2; 25 found; start..end, strand, type, name):
   1130..1154    -  protein_bind   attB1: mutant version of attB; recombination site for the Gateway® BP reaction BP Clonase™
   1191..1228    -  CDS            IgH signal sequence (fragment): signal sequence from the mouse immunoglobulin heavy chain variable region
   1232..1250    -  promoter       SP6 promoter: promoter for bacteriophage SP6 RNA polymerase
   1302..1345    -  intron         CMV intron (fragment): modified intron A from human cytomegalovirus
   1481..1684    -  promoter       CMV promoter: human cytomegalovirus (CMV) immediate early promoter
   1685..2064    -  enhancer       CMV enhancer: human cytomegalovirus immediate early enhancer
   2219..2271    +  misc_feature   bom (fragment): basis of mobility region from pBR322
   2292..2708    -  CDS            gag (truncated): truncated Moloney murine leukemia virus (MMLV) gag gene lacking the start codon
   2775..3049    -  misc_feature   MESV Ψ (fragment): packaging signal of murine embryonic stem cell virus
   3173..3642    -  LTR            LTR: long terminal repeat from Moloney murine leukemia virus
   3673..3777    +  promoter       AmpR promoter: bla
   3778..4638    +  CDS            AmpR: β-lactamase; bla; confers resistance to ampicillin, carbenicillin, and related antibiotics
   4798..5386    +  rep_origin     ori: high-copy-number ColE1/pMB1/pBR322/pUC origin of replication
   5569..5621    +  CDS            lacI (fragment): lac repressor; lacI; The lac repressor binds to the lac operator to inhibit transcription in E. coli. This inhibition can be relieved by adding lactose or isopropyl-β-D-thiogalactopyranoside (IPTG).
   5687..6156    -  LTR            LTR: long terminal repeat from Moloney murine leukemia virus
   6157..6278    -  LTR            3' LTR (ΔU3) (fragment): self-inactivating 3' long terminal repeat (LTR) from Moloney murine leukemia virus
   6377..6976    -  CDS            PuroR: puromycin N-acetyltransferase; pac from Streptomyces alboniger; confers resistance to puromycin
   6986..7315    -  promoter       SV40 promoter: SV40 enhancer and early promoter
   7366..7818    -  CDS            VN155(I152L): improved N-terminal fragment of mVenus for use in bimolecular fluorescence complementation (BiFC) (Kodama and Hu, 2010)
   7832..7945    -  CDS            SBP: streptavidin-binding peptide selected from a peptide library; binds streptavidin with nanomolar affinity (Keefe et al., 2001)
   7962..7990    -  CDS            3xFLAG (fragment): three tandem FLAG® epitope tags
   8039..8083    -  CDS            S-Tag: affinity and epitope tag derived from pancreatic ribonuclease A
   8120..8142    -  misc_feature   MCS (fragment): pUC18/19 multiple cloning site
   8148..8172    +  protein_bind   attB2: mutant version of attB; recombination site for the Gateway® BP reaction BP Clonase™
   8174..1118    -  CDS            SLX4 (across the origin): SLX4_HUMAN - Also known as BTBD12, KIAA1784, KIAA1987. Experimental evidence at protein level: Swiss-Prot protein existence level 1. Regulatory subunit that interacts with and increases the activity of different structure-specific endonucleases. Has several distinct roles in protecting genome stability by resolving diverse forms of deleterious DNA structures originating from replication and recombination intermediates and from DNA damage. Component of the SLX1- SLX4 structure-specific endonuclease that resolves DNA secondary structures generated during DNA repair and recombination. Has endonuc
>Addgene plasmid #247860 | SLX4-SFB-D556-637 | addgene full sequence | sequence record 499069 | Addgene NGS Result
AGCCGCACAGCCTGAAGCAGGAGCTGGGGGCCAACCTCCATCTTCACAGCACACTGCTTCAAGTGACTGG
TTCTGCTCTTTAAGGTAAGAAACGGTTTCCCACAAATCGGGCACTCAGGGATCTGAGGCACAGAAGGTCT
TAGTGTCTTTTCAGCTTCATCCAAGCACCTGTTCACATGCTGTTCCCTTCGGGTCACGTTCATGGCTGAG
AGGTTCTTTTGACAAATCTGGCAGAAGAACAAACCCTTTTCCTCCAGGCTATCATCATGTGCCGATGCTC
CTACCCGTGCAAACTCCTGCTGCAGGGTCAAGGCCACCGCAGCGTCGCTCTCTGGGGCAGGGGGCCCAAG
CCCATACACATTCCCCGCCATCATCTCCTCTTGAGGATCCTTTGGGACATTTTCTTCCCGCGCAGCCTCG
AGGGAGCACTCTTCTGAAGCGTGTCTCAAACGCTCGGGGTCTGCTCTCTTGAACTGCTGCATTCGCTGTA
GGACCAATTGTGCTGTGCGGGGTTTGGAGGGACTTGGCACTGCTGTTGTCAAACAGGAAGGAGGAGGCTG
GGAGTCGCTGTTGGGCACATTCTCTCTGGTTTTCTCTCTGGAAAGGTTTGGCGATGGTTCTTGCTGGTTA
CCCGTCTGGGTGTTTTGTGCTGTTTCCCGGAGCACAGGTGGATCTGGAGCAGAGGCAAGCACACCCCCCT
CCCCATTCACAGAGTGGGCCGGTTCACTTGCTTGCCATTTGGTTACCCTTTGCTTTTTAGTCCTAGGGGC
CTGGCTGCCAGACGGAGGTTTCTTCTCTGCAGGGCCTTGAAGGGTTTTGGTCTTGGTAGCAGTTTGTTTG
GTCCTTTTCAATTTGCTTCTTATCTGAGTGCCGTTTGAGGCAGCCTTTTGTGTCTTCCTTTCTCCTGACA
CTTCCTTGATTCCATGTTTTTTCACCCTTTGGAAAAAGCTAGCGCAGAGTTCTTTAAAGTCCTCATCAGA
CTCATCCATCATCTGACCAGTTTTAAGGCTTTCAGGCTGGTCTTCAGAGGAGCGAGGGTCAATCCCAGGA
CAGGCAGACAGATGAGAAAGTGAACCCAAGTAGAAGCCTAGCTGAGCCTCATTCACACTCAGTTTCATGG
CCATGGTGAAGCCTGCTTTTTTGTACAAACTTGTTGATCAATCGATAGAACCGAGGTGCAGTTGGACCTG
GGAGTGGACACCTGTGGAGAGAAAGGCAAAGTGGATGTTATTCTATAGTGTCACCTAAATCGTATGTGTA
TGATACATAAGGTTATGTATTAATTGTAGCCGCGTTCTAACGAAGCCAAGGGGGTGGGCCTATAGACTCT
ATAGGCGGTACTTACGTCACTCTTGGCACGGGGAATCCGCGTTCCAATGCACCGTTCCCGGCCGCGGAGG
CTGGATCGGTCCCGGTGTCTTCTATGGAGGTCAAAACAGCGTGGATGGCGTCTCCAGGCGATCTGACGGT
TCACTAAACGAGCTCTGCTTATATAGACCTCCCACCGTACACGCCTACCGCCCATTTGCGTCAATGGGGC
GGAGTTGTTACGACATTTTGGAAAGTCCCGTTGATTTTGGTGCCAAAACAAACTCCCATTGACGTCAATG
GGGTGGAGACTTGGAAATCCCCGTGAGTCAAACCGCTATCCACGCCCATTGATGTACTGCCAAAACCGCA
TCACCATGGTAATAGCGATGACTAATACGTAGATGTACTGCCAAGTAGGAAAGTCCCATAAGGTCATGTA
CTGGGCATAATGCCAGGCGGGCCATTTACCGTCATTGACGTCAATAGGGGGCGTACTTGGCATATGATAC
ACTTGATGTACTGCCAAGTGGGCAGTTTACCGTAAATACTCCACCCATTGACGTCAATGGAAAGTCCCTA
TTGGCGTTACTATGGGAACATACGTCATTATTGACGTCAATGGGCGGGGGTCGTTGGGCGGTCAGCCAGG
CGGGCCATTTACCGTAAGTTATGTAACGCGGAACTCCATATATGGGCTATGAACTAATGACCCCGTAATT
GATTACTATTAATAACTAGTCAATAATCAATGTCAACGCGTATATCTGGCCCGTACATCGCGAAGCAGCG
CAAAACGCCTAACCCTAAGCAGATTCTTCATGCAATTGTCGGTCAAGCCTTGCCTTGTTGTAGCTTAAAT
TTTGCTCGCGCACTACTCAGCGACCTCCAACACACAAGCAGGGAGCAGATACTGGCTTAACTATGCGGCA
TCAGAGCAGATTGTACTGAGAGTGCACCATAGGGGATCGGGAGATCCGGCCGGCGCCTAGAGAAGGAGTG
AGGGCTGGATAAAGGGAGGATCGAGGCGGGGTCGAACGAGGAGGTTCAAGGGGGAGAGACGGGGCGGATG
GAGGAAGAGGAGGCGGAGGCTTAGGGTGTACAAAGGGCTTGACCCAGGGAGGGGGGTCAAAAGCCAAGGC
TTCCCAGGTCACGATGTAGGGGACCTGGTCTGGGTGTCCATGCGGGCCAGGTGAAAAGACCTTGATCTTA
ACCTGGGTGATGAGGTCTCGGTTAAAGGTGCCGTCTCGCGGCCATCCGACGTTAAAGGTTGGCCATTCTG
CAGAGCAGAAGGTAACCCAACGTCTCTTCTTGACATCTACCGACTGGTTGTGAGCGATCCGCTCGACATC
TTTCCAGTGACCTAAGGTCAAACTTAAGGGAGTGGTAACAGTCTGGCCCTAATTTTCAGACAAATACAGA
AACACAGTCAGACAGAGACAACACAGAACGATGCTGCAGCGCTGCAGCAGACAAGACGCGCGGCTTCGGT
TCCAAACCGAAAGCAAAAATTCAGACGGAGGCGGGAACTGTTTTAGGTTCTCGTCTCCTACCAGAACCAC
ATATCCTGACGGGGTCGGATTCCACATCGACTCCCTTCCTCAGGTCGGGCCACAAAAACGGCCCCCAAAG
TCCCTGGGACGTCTCCCAGGGTTGCGGCCGGGTGTTCAGAACTCGTCAGTTCCACCACGGGTCCGCCAGA
TACAGAGCTAGTTAGCTAACTAGTACCGACGCAGGCGCATAAAATCAGTCATAGACACTAGACAATCGGA
CAGACACAGATAAGTTGCTGGCCAGCTTGCCTCCCGGTGGTGGGTCGGTGGTCCCTGGGCAGGGGTCTCC
CGATCCCGGACGAGCCCCCAAATGAAAGACCCCCGCTGACGGGTAGTCAATCACTCAGAGGAGACCCTCC
CAAGGAACAGCGAGACCACAAGTCGGATGCAACTGCAAGAGGGTTTATTGGATACACGGGTACCCGGGCG
ACTCAGTCAATCGGAGGACTGGCGCCCCGAGTGAGGGGTTGTGGGCTCTTTTATTGAGCTCGGGGAGCAG
AAGCGCGCGAACAGAAGCGAGAAGCGAACTGATTGGTTAGTTCAAATAAGGCACAGGGTCATTTCAGGTC
CTTGGGGCACCCTGGAAACATCTGATGGTTCTCTAGAAACTGCTGAGGGCTGGACCGCATCTGGGGACCA
TCTGTTCTTGGCCCTGAGCCGGGGCAGGAACTGCTTACCACAGATATCCTGTTTGGCCCATATTCAGCTG
TTCCATCTGTTCTTGGCCCTGAGCCGGGGCAGGAACTGCTTACCACAGATATCCTGTTTGGCCCATATTC
AGGCTGCAGGTGGCACTTTTCGGGGAAATGTGCGCGGAACCCCTATTTGTTTATTTTTCTAAATACATTC
AAATATGTATCCGCTCATGAGACAATAACCCTGATAAATGCTTCAATAATATTGAAAAAGGAAGAGTATG
AGTATTCAACATTTCCGTGTCGCCCTTATTCCCTTTTTTGCGGCATTTTGCCTTCCTGTTTTTGCTCACC
CAGAAACGCTGGTGAAAGTAAAAGATGCTGAAGATCAGTTGGGTGCACGAGTGGGTTACATCGAACTGGA
TCTCAACAGCGGTAAGATCCTTGAGAGTTTTCGCCCCGAAGAACGTTTTCCAATGATGAGCACTTTTAAA
GTTCTGCTATGTGGCGCGGTATTATCCCGTATTGACGCCGGGCAAGAGCAACTCGGTCGCCGCATACACT
ATTCTCAGAATGACTTGGTTGAGTACTCACCAGTCACAGAAAAGCATCTTACGGATGGCATGACAGTAAG
AGAATTATGCAGTGCTGCCATAACCATGAGTGATAACACTGCGGCCAACTTACTTCTGACAACGATCGGA
GGACCGAAGGAGCTAACCGCTTTTTTGCACAACATGGGGGATCATGTAACTCGCCTTGATCGTTGGGAAC
CGGAGCTGAATGAAGCCATACCAAACGACGAGCGTGACACCACGATGCCTGTAGCAATGGCAACAACGTT
GCGCAAACTATTAACTGGCGAACTACTTACTCTAGCTTCCCGGCAACAATTAATAGACTGGATGGAGGCG
GATAAAGTTGCAGGACCACTTCTGCGCTCGGCCCTTCCGGCTGGCTGGTTTATTGCTGATAAATCTGGAG
CCGGTGAGCGTGGGTCTCGCGGTATCATTGCAGCACTGGGGCCAGATGGTAAGCCCTCCCGTATCGTAGT
TATCTACACGACGGGGAGTCAGGCAACTATGGATGAACGAAATAGACAGATCGCTGAGATAGGTGCCTCA
CTGATTAAGCATTGGTAACTGTCAGACCAAGTTTACTCATATATACTTTAGATTGATTTGCGGCCGCAAA
AGGATCTAGGTGAAGATCCTTTTTGATAATCTCATGACCAAAATCCCTTAACGTGAGTTTTCGTTCCACT
GAGCGTCAGACCCCGTAGAAAAGATCAAAGGATCTTCTTGAGATCCTTTTTTTCTGCGCGTAATCTGCTG
CTTGCAAACAAAAAAACCACCGCTACCAGCGGTGGTTTGTTTGCCGGATCAAGAGCTACCAACTCTTTTT
CCGAAGGTAACTGGCTTCAGCAGAGCGCAGATACCAAATACTGTTCTTCTAGTGTAGCCGTAGTTAGGCC
ACCACTTCAAGAACTCTGTAGCACCGCCTACATACCTCGCTCTGCTAATCCTGTTACCAGTGGCTGCTGC
CAGTGGCGATAAGTCGTGTCTTACCGGGTTGGACTCAAGACGATAGTTACCGGATAAGGCGCAGCGGTCG
GGCTGAACGGGGGGTTCGTGCACACAGCCCAGCTTGGAGCGAACGACCTACACCGAACTGAGATACCTAC
AGCGTGAGCTATGAGAAAGCGCCACGCTTCCCGAAGGGAGAAAGGCGGACAGGTATCCGGTAAGCGGCAG
GGTCGGAACAGGAGAGCGCACGAGGGAGCTTCCAGGGGGAAACGCCTGGTATCTTTATAGTCCTGTCGGG
TTTCGCCACCTCTGACTTGAGCGTCGATTTTTGTGATGCTCGTCAGGGGGGCGGAGCCTATGGAAAAACG
CCAGCAACGCGGCCTTTTTACGGTTCCTGGCCTTTTGCTGGCCTTTTGCTCACATGTTCTTTCCTGCGTT
ATCCCCTGATTCTGTGGATAACCGTATTACCGCCTTTGAGTGAGCTGATACCGCTCGCCGCAGCCGAACG
ACCGAGCGCAGCGAGTCAGTGAGCGAGGAAGCGGAAGAGCGCCCAATACGCAAACCGCCTCTCCCCGCGC
GTTGGCCGATTCATTAATGCAACTATGGCCATTTAATGTAAATACTTAAGAAAAAAAACCAAATTAATTT
TGATACATGCTGCATGTGAAAGACCCCCGCTGACGGGTAGTCAATCACTCAGAGGAGACCCTCCCAAGGA
ACAGCGAGACCACAAGTCGGATGCAACTGCAAGAGGGTTTATTGGATACACGGGTACCCGGGCGACTCAG
TCAATCGGAGGACTGGCGCCCCGAGTGAGGGGTTGTGGGCTCTTTTATTGAGCTCGGGGAGCAGAAGCGC
GCGAACAGAAGCGAGAAGCGAACTGATTGGTTAGTTCAAATAAGGCACAGGGTCATTTCAGGTCCTTGGG
GCACCCTGGAAACATCTGATGGTTCTCTAGAAACTGCTGAGGGCTGGACCGCATCTGGGGACCATCTGTT
CTTGGCCCTGAGCCGGGGCAGGAACTGCTTACCACAGATATCCTGTTTGGCCCATATTCAGCTGTTCCAT
CTGTTCTTGGCCCTGAGCCGGGGCAGGAACTGCTTACCACAGATATCCTGTTTGGCCCATATTCAGCTGT
TCCATCTGTTCCTGACCTTGATCTGAACTTCTCTATTCTCAGTTATGTATTTTTCCATGCCTTGCAAAAT
GGCGTTACTTAAGCTAGCTTGCCAAACCTACAGGTGGGGTCTTTCATTCCCCCCTTTTTCTGGAGACTAA
ATAAAATCTTTTATTTTATCGATGCATGGGGTCGTGCGCTCCTTTCGGTCGGGCGCTGCGGGTCGTGGGG
CGGGCGTCAGGCACCGGGCTTGCGGGTCATGCACCAGGTGCGCGGTCCTTCGGGCACCTCGACGTCGGCG
GTGACGGTGAAGCCGAGCCGCTCGTAGAAGGGGAGGTTGCGGGGCGCGGAGGTCTCCAGGAAGGCGGGCA
CCCCGGCGCGCTCGGCCGCCTCCACTCCGGGGAGCACGACGGCGCTGCCCAGACCCTTGCCCTGGTGGTC
GGGCGAGACGCCGACGGTGGCCAGGAACCACGCGGGCTCCTTGGGCCGGTGCGGCGCCAGGAGGCCTTCC
ATCTGTTGCTGCGCGGCCAGCCGGGAACCGCTCAACTCGGCCATGCGCGGGCCGATCTCGGCGAACACCG
CCCCCGCTTCGACGCTCTCCGGCGTGGTCCAGACCGCCACCGCGGCGCCGTCGTCCGCGACCCACACCTT
GCCGATGTCGAGCCCGACGCGCGTGAGGAAGAGTTCTTGCAGCTCGGTGACCCGCTCGATGTGGCGGTCC
GGATCGACGGTGTGGCGCGTGGCGGGGTAGTCGGCGAACGCGGCGGCGAGGGTGCGTACGGCCCTGGGGA
CGTCGTCGCGGGTGGCGAGGCGCACCGTGGGCTTGTACTCGGTCATGGTAAGCTTTTTGCAAAAGCCTAG
GCCTCCAAAAAAGCCTCCTCACTACTTCTGGAATAGCTCAGAGGCCGAGGCGGCCTCGGCCTCTGCATAA
ATAAAAAAAATTAGTCAGCCATGGGGCGGAGAATGGGCGGAACTGGGCGGAGTTAGGGGCGGGATGGGCG
GAGTTAGGGGCGGGACTATGGTTGCTGACTAATTGAGATGCATGCTTTGCATACTTCTGCCTGCTGGGGA
GCCTGGGGACTTTCCACACCTGGTTGCTGACTAATTGAGATGCATGCTTTGCATACTTCTGCCTGCTGGG
GAGCCTGGGGACTTTCCACACCCTAACTGACACACATTCCACAGGGTCGACCACTGTGCTGGCGAATTAG
CTTCTAGGCCATGATATAGACGTTGTGGCTGTTGTAGTTGTACTCCAGCTTGTGCCCCAGGATGTTGCCG
TCCTCCTTGAAGTCGATGCCCTTCAGCTCGATGCGGTTCACCAGGGTGTCGCCCTCGAACTTCACCTCGG
CGCGGGTCTTGTAGTTGCCGTCGTCCTTGAAGAAGATGGTGCGCTCCTGGACGTAGCCTTCGGGCATGGC
GGACTTGAAGAAGTCGTGCTGCTTCATGTGGTCGGGGTAGCGGGCGAAGCACTGCAGGCCGTAGCCGAAG
GTGGTCACGAGGGTGGGCCAGGGCACGGGCAGCTTGCCGGTGGTGCAGATGAACTTCAGGGTCAGCTTGC
CGTAGGTGGCATCGCCCTCGCCCTCGCCGGACACGCTGAACTTGTGGCCGTTTACGTCGCCGTCCAGCTC
GACCAGGATGGGCACCACCCCGGTGAACAGCTCCTCGCCCTTGCTCACATGCGGCGCGCTAGGGCTCCCG
CTGGCCCTGAGGGTGGTGCTCCAGCCTGGCCCGCAGCTGCTCCAGCTCGCCGGCCAGGCCCTCCACCACG
TGGCCGCCCCGCCAGCCGGTGGTCTTCTCGTCCATCGACGCGCCTTTGTCATCGTCATCCTTGTAATCTC
CCTTGTCGTCATCGTCTTTGTAGTCAGGCGCGTCAGCGCCGGCTCCTGCGCCGGCTCCGCTGTCCATGTG
CTGGCGTTCGAATTTAGCAGCAGCGGTTTCTTTCATTGGCGCGCCTCCGCCTCCTGAACCTCCTCCGCCG
TCGACTCTAGAGGATCCCCGGGGATCAACCACTTTGTACAAGAAAGCTGGGTGGTTCCGCTCCACCTTCT
TCTTGCCCCGAGGCTGCCGCCTCCTGCCCTGGAGCTTCTCCCTGCGGGTGGCGGCAGTGGTGAAGGTGAT
ACAGTGGGTGTCCAGGAAGTCCAACAGCCTGCGCGAGGACACACGGAGGCCGTTCTGCCTCAGCTCTGCC
TGCAGCTCCCGCAGCTCAAAGGGCTGGTACAGCAGCACCTTCTGGTACAGGGCCGGCTTGGAGCGGATGT
AGCACCTCAGCGCCTCGTCTGTGTCCGCCGCCTGCACGGCTGCCTGCGAGGCACTGACCTCCCCCTCGCC
CTCCTCTTCACCTGCAGACTCAAATGCCGCTCCAAACTCACAGGAGGAAGAACTCTGTGAGCTCAAGGAG
CTGTCACTGCCATCCACAGAGGTGGCCACGGATTCTTGAGAGGCTGGGATCTGGGCGTCATCATTGAGGC
CTGGAGGTGCCTCCTTGGTGGGCGACCTGCTTGGGGGTGTGATGCTTTCATGATGCTTCCTTTGATGTCG
GGGGCCCTTGGTCTTAGCAGGTCCCTTGGGCCTATGGGCCCCAGGTCCTGTGGTGGCCTCCTGCTGGGCA
TGGACCCCTGCCCTTGAAGGCTTGTAGGTCTGGGAGGCGAGGGTCTGGCAGTGAGGCGCCTGCAACAGCG
GCTGTGAGGACTGGCTCTCGTCCTCGGAGTCTGAGTCCAGGGTCTGGTGAGTGTACTGGAATATCTCCTT
CAGCTTCAGAACCATCTGGCGTTTAGGCAGAGGGCGGACTCCAAACCTATCCAGTTCCTTCTTCAGCACC
GGCGTCTCCATAATGGAATACTGTGGCATCGGCGTTATGGGCACTTTGGGGGGCAAGTTCTTCTTCCGAT
TAGCACCTTTGGGTGTCTCTAACCCTTCGGGCTTCTGAGCTCCACCAGCGCTTGGCATCTGGGCCGGAGG
AGGGGTCTCTGGAGGCCTCTGCTCTTCCCCGTCCCAAACGTCCCACAGAGCCGAATTCAGAAAGCTCGGC
CTGCTGTTCCCCAGGGAGCCCGCGCCCGAGGACTTCTCTTGCAATTTCCTCTGGGTAGTGCAGCTTCCTC
GGATGGGGGTGGTGTCCAGGAGTCCCGGGGAGCGACAGTCACGGCTGTCGGCGGCCTCGTTCATCCTGCG
GCTGGGGCTGCTGGTGCTCAGGGGGCCGGTCCGCTCCAGGTTCCAGTGGTCAATGGGAATTGGCGAGAGG
GGCTCCATGTGCCAGCAGCAGTCGTCAATTGGAATTGGGGGGTCACTGTCCAGTGGGGGGCTTCTGTTGG
CCTGATGGGAGGCCACCTCCTGCTCATCGTCACTGTCTCCGACTTCCACCACTTCACCCGCTGGGGTCTG
GTTCAGGAAGCTTGGCCCAGGCGGCGAGTGTTTCAGGAACCGCCTGCTGAAGTGGGCGCGGTCCCCTGAG
ATGGGATGTGGAGCCAGCGGAGAGGAGTGCGGGTGGCCCCCGGGGTGGGGACGGGAAGGGCTTCTGTGGC
CTTGCCTTCTGCCGTCAGAAGTTCCTGGAGAGACGGGAGTGAGGCATGAGGACGGTGTCTGGGGCGGTGG
TGTCTGGGGCCTGATGACAGAAAACTTCTGTGCGACTTCGTTCCCTTCCCTGTTTCCTACTGAGGCCCTG
GGCGTGTGCTGAGTCACCGCCTGCACGGCCAGCCCGCTCCTGAGGCTGCTGATTTGGGTCTGGGAAGAAC
AGTCACGGCTTCTGCTGGCCAGCGGGGTGGCGGGCACCAGCCACGAGGTGTCTGTGGTGCTGGCCTCGCT
GGGGCTGCTCTCACGGTCACAGAACAGCCAGGGAGCCCCTCTCCTGCCCAAAGAGCCCCGATTCTCCGGC
AGCGCCCCCTCATCCTCCTGCTGCAGCACAGCTTCGCTTCTTGGTGGGCTCTGGGAAGGTTCCTGATCTG
CATCAACATCAATGATGGAAAACAGCTCACAGGACCTAGGGCTAATTTCTAGAGCTTTCTTTTCTTCCAG
AGGATCACTAGAAATGGACTTCATTTTGGTTTGTTCTAGCTCCAGCTCCTCATCCGAGTCCAGTAAGAGG
ATGACCTCATCTTCTTCGTTCAGTTTGGATGAAGATTTCTGAGATCTGGAGCTCGAATGGTCAGGATTTG
ACTGGGTTAGGTCAATAGACGGAGATTTTTCTGGGAACATCAGGACCCCCTTATTTCTGCACTCCAGCAC
GGACCGACGCTCTTTGCCTTTCTGGTGCCCTGGCTCTTTAGACAGCGTGAGGATGCTCCTGTCCCTTTTC
TGCTTTGATGGCACAGCTGGAGACAGCAAGGTTGGGGAGCCCACCTGGGAAGTTCCGCCACGGGACCGGG
GTGTTGACAGGGACGACCCACTTGTGTGATGAGACCCGCGGGGACTCCCGCCCTGGGGAGGCCCCAATAG
GAAGCGGCACGGGTGCGGTGGAGATGCCTGCCAGGGAGCCAGGCGATGAGAAACCTCCAGCCCCCTTTCC
CTGACAGCGCCACTTTGTTCCTCGGGCTCACTTGTTATTTGGGACGGCTCTGAGATCTCTCCCTGAGTTG
ATGAGAAGAGCTGTTCGTAATCCCCGGCATCATCTGAGTGCGGAAGAGAGCCTTCTTTTCTCTCTGCCTG
GCAGTCCCTGGAAGGGCTGGAGCAGCTGGAATGGCCAAGCGCCTCCTCTGGCGCCTCCTGCTCAGGGGCC
TCTGCTCCCCGTGCCCCTGAGTGCTGGCCCTGGGGTGGCGGGAGAGCGCACTGTCCCATCTTCTCCCAGG
TGGTGGCGGCCTCATCTCTTCCTGGCTCCAACGGCTCCATCTCCTCCACCTTGTCCCACTGTTTCTGCAC
CTGGACACCTGCTAGGAGTTGCCCAGAAACCGGACTGCCACCCTCCAGCCAGTCAGCGTCCTCGCCGGCA
CCCGCTGCCCTTTCTTCCTGGAGAAGCTTTCGCTGAGTAGCTGCAAATTCATAAATTTCTTCCATTTCTG
CTTCATTCACGTTTTCTTGATCTTCTTCGTGGTCCTTGGATTTCAACAAAGTCTCCGCTTCCTCCTCTTC
ATCTGCCCACATTGACCTCAAGAGTTCCTGGAAATTCTCGGCCCTGCTTTCGCAATTCTCTGCTTCCTTC
TCCTCCCATGGTTTGCCCTCTGAGTCAGTGGCAATAGGCACCTGTTCGCACAGGTGAACGAGCTCACTCA
CGCCAAACCTGTGGGCCAGGGAGCTCAGCTCAGAGCTAAGGCCAGGAGGAAGGCCAGTGTCCGCAGTGTA
GAGATAGTGCAGGAACGTGCGGGCGGCCTCGGTGCTCACGTCACCCAGCAGGACACGCTGGGTCAGAACC
CCGTCCTCTACAGCGGAGAAGCCTTCATTGTTCACATACTGGATGAGGAGCGGGCATCGGGCATAAAGCA
CGAACTTGTGGGCGTAAAGCACCTCCCCGCTGTCCGTCTGAAACTGGACATCACTCAGGTGTGGGTTATT
GACCATGGCGCCAAAGTCAGCAACCAGCAGCCCGAGGGAGAGCAAGGTGCGGCCGCCCCTGTCCGGGTGC
TTGTCCTGCGATGGCACCACAAACCCAGTCAGAGGAAGGCCGCCGGGCACCACGTCCAACCCTGCAGTCC
CTTCCACGAGAGGAGGGACCAGCCTGGCCGTGTAGAAGTCCTCCATGGCCCAGGCCCCAGTCAGTGCGCT
GCCCTCCCACAGAAAGCTCTGCTTGCGTTCAGGTGGAGGAGGACACTGGCCCGCTCTTTCCCACCCTTCC
TTTAAAATCCTGCTGGCAGGAAGTGGTGGCGTGCTAGACAATTCCACTTCCTCAGAGAGGAGCAGGGCCA
CACGGTCCTCTATCTGTCGGCCTGTGGTTTCAGAGTCCTGGACTAACAACAATGGGGGGGATACCGGGGG
TTTCTTCTTGCGACTTTTATTCTCTGCTTCTGGTCTTATCCTCTCAGAAAAGGCACTTTCCAGCCTGAGC
GCTGGTACAGCCGCACCCGGCTCCATCTCCGACCGGGACAGAGCCATGGCCACCAGCAGGTCCTCGGACG
GTGCCTCGTCCACCTTCCGCCTCTTCCGTGGCTCCTTCTTGCTGGTGGGTCCTCTCCGTTTCAGACCTCT
ACTGTGATCACTGAAGCTGAACATGGGTGGGCTGCTGCTACCCTCAGGCTGTGCTGTCTGC
